Addgene plasmid #217276: pMV-Tigger17c
Purpose: Donor plasmid of Tigger17c Transposon
Depositing lab: Yong E Zhang. Depositing organization: Institute of Zoology, Chinese Academy of Sciences. Publication: Heterologous survey of 130 DNA transposons in human cells highlights their functional divergence and expands the genome engineering toolbox. Zhang T, Tan S, Tang N, Li Y, Zhang C, Sun J, Guo Y, Gao H, Cai Y, Sun W, Wang C, Fu L, Ma H, Wu Y, Hu X, Zhang X, Gee P, Yan W, Zhao Y, Chen Q, Guo B, Wang H, Zhang YE. Cell. 2024 Jul 11;187(14):3741-3760.e30. doi: 10.1016/j.cell.2024.05.007. Epub 2024 Jun 5. PubMed 38843831.
Backbone
  Vector backbone: pMV
  Vector type: Mammalian Expression
Growth in bacteria
  Bacterial resistance: Ampicillin, 100 μg/mL
  Growth temperature: 37°C
  Growth strain: DH5alpha
  Copy number: High Copy
Gene/Insert
  Gene/Insert name: TIRs of Tigger17c transposon
  Species: Synthetic
  Cloning method: Restriction Enzyme; 5′ cloning site Unknown (unknown if destroyed); 3′ cloning site Unknown (unknown if destroyed)
Terms and licenses: Academic/Nonprofit Terms; Industry Terms: Not Available to Industry
How to cite: pMV-Tigger17c was a gift from Yong E Zhang (Addgene plasmid # 217276 ; http://n2t.net/addgene:217276 ; RRID:Addgene_217276)
