[The description below was written by a language model from this plasmid's Addgene catalogue record and pLannotate feature annotations shown in this document.]
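Description:
pMV-Tigger17c is a transposon donor plasmid built on the pMV backbone and classed as a mammalian expression vector. It carries the synthetic terminal inverted repeats (TIRs) of the Tigger17c DNA transposon, the sequences recognised by the matching transposase. In bacteria it is maintained as a high-copy plasmid through a ColE1/pUC-type origin and selected with ampicillin via the β-lactamase gene and its own promoter. A short remnant of lacZα is also annotated, presumably left over from the cloning vector.

The annotated cargo is a single mammalian reporter/selection cassette: the mouse PGK promoter, followed by a puromycin N-acetyltransferase coding sequence (annotated as a fragment), then EGFP, terminated by the bovine growth hormone polyadenylation signal. The short gap between PuroR and EGFP suggests the two are linked in one transcript, but the feature table does not annotate a linker or 2A element, so the nature of that junction is not stated. The TIRs themselves are not picked up by the automated annotation. Their exact positions are therefore not recorded, although in a donor design they would be expected to flank the PGK-PuroR-EGFP-polyA cassette within the unannotated regions on either side.

No transposase gene is annotated, which fits the stated donor role: the transposase would be supplied from a separate helper construct. When it excises the TIR-flanked cassette and integrates it into the genome, cells acquire stable puromycin resistance and green fluorescence. These readouts allow transposition activity to be scored. The plasmid comes from a survey that tested many DNA transposons for activity in human cells as potential genome engineering tools.
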