Features (pLannotate 1.2.2; 8 found; start..end, strand, type, name):
    118..138     -  CDS            lacZα (fragment): LacZα fragment of β-galactosidase; lacZ fragment
    323..822     +  promoter       PGK promoter: mouse phosphoglycerate kinase 1 promoter
    847..1441    +  CDS            PuroR (fragment): puromycin N-acetyltransferase; pac from Streptomyces alboniger; confers resistance to puromycin
   1505..2224    +  CDS            EGFP: the original enhanced GFP (Yang et al., 1996) mammalian codon-optimized
   2252..2476    +  polyA_signal   bGH poly(A) signal: bovine growth hormone polyadenylation signal
   2938..3526    -  rep_origin     ori: high-copy-number ColE1/pMB1/pBR322/pUC origin of replication
   3697..4557    -  CDS            AmpR: β-lactamase; bla; confers resistance to ampicillin, carbenicillin, and related antibiotics
   4558..26      -  promoter       AmpR promoter (across the origin): bla
>Addgene plasmid #217276 | pMV-Tigger17c | addgene full sequence | sequence record 441872 | Addgene NGS Result
AAAAATAAACAAATAGGGGTTCCGCGCACATTTCCCCGAAAAGTGCCACCTGACGTCTAAGAAACCATTA
TTATCATGACATTAACCTATAAAAATAGGCGTATCACGAGGCCCTTTCGTTGTAAAACGACGGCCAGTCG
AACCACGCAATGCGTCTCGATCCGCAGTGTCTTGCGTCTCTCAATTGTACAGTCGATCCTCATTATTCGC
GGATTCCGTATTTGCGAATTCGCCTACTCGCTAAAATTTATTTGTAACCCCAAAATCAATACTCGCGGCG
CTTTCGCGGTCATTCGCGGACACCGGTGCTAGCAATTCTACCGGGTAGGGGAGGCGCTTTTCCCAAGGCA
GTCTGGAGCATGCGCTTTAGCAGCCCCGCTGGGCACTTGGCGCTACACAAGTGGCCTCTGGCCTCGCACA
CATTCCACATCCACCGGTAGGCGCCAACCGGCTCCGTTCTTTGGTGGCCCCTTCGCGCCACCTTCTACTC
CTCCCCTAGTCAGGAAGTTCCCCCCCGCCCCGCAGCTCGCGTCGTGCAGGACGTGACAAATGGAAGTAGC
ACGTCTCACTAGTCTCGTGCAGATGGACAGCACCGCTGAGCAATGGAAGCGGGTAGGCCTTTGGGGCAGC
GGCCAATAGCAGCTTTGCTCCTTCGCTTTCTGGGCTCAGAGGCTGGGAAGGGGTGGGTCCGGGGGCGGGC
TCAGGGGCGGGCTCAGGGGCGGGGCGGGCGCCCGAAGGTCCTCCGGAGGCCCGGCATTCTGCACGCTTCA
AAAGCGCACGTCTGCCGCGCTGTTCTCCTCTTCCTCATCTCCGGGCCTTTCGACCTGCAGCCAACGCCAC
CATGGGGACCGAGTACAAGCCCACGGTGCGCCTCGCCACCCGCGACGACGTCCCCCGGGCCGTACGCACC
CTCGCCGCCGCGTTCGCCGACTACCCCGCCACGCGCCACACCGTCGACCCGGACCGCCACATCGAGCGGG
TCACCGAGCTGCAAGAACTCTTCCTCACGCGCGTCGGGCTCGACATCGGCAAGGTGTGGGTCGCGGACGA
CGGCGCCGCGGTGGCGGTCTGGACCACGCCGGAGAGCGTCGAAGCGGGGGCGGTGTTCGCCGAGATCGGC
CCGCGCATGGCCGAGTTGAGCGGTTCCCGGCTGGCCGCGCAGCAACAGATGGAAGGCCTCCTGGCGCCGC
ACCGGCCCAAGGAGCCCGCGTGGTTCCTGGCCACCGTCGGCGTCTCGCCCGACCACCAGGGCAAGGGTCT
GGGCAGCGCCGTCGTGCTCCCCGGAGTGGAGGCGGCCGAGCGCGCCGGGGTGCCCGCCTTCCTGGAGACC
TCCGCGCCCCGCAACCTCCCCTTCTACGAGCGGCTCGGCTTCACCGTCACCGCCGACGTCGAGGTGCCCG
AAGGACCGCGCACCTGGTGCATGACCCGCAAGCCCGGTGCCATCGATGCCACTAACTTCTCCCTGTTGAA
ACAAGCAGGGGATGTCGAAGAGAATCCCGGGCCAATGGTGAGCAAGGGCGAGGAGCTGTTCACCGGGGTG
GTGCCCATCCTGGTCGAGCTGGACGGCGACGTAAACGGCCACAAGTTCAGCGTGTCCGGCGAGGGCGAGG
GCGATGCCACCTACGGCAAGCTGACCCTGAAGTTCATCTGCACCACCGGCAAGCTGCCCGTGCCCTGGCC
CACCCTCGTGACCACCCTGACCTACGGCGTGCAGTGCTTCAGCCGCTACCCCGACCACATGAAGCAGCAC
GACTTCTTCAAGTCCGCCATGCCCGAAGGCTACGTCCAGGAGCGCACCATCTTCTTCAAGGACGACGGCA
ACTACAAGACCCGCGCCGAGGTGAAGTTCGAGGGCGACACCCTGGTGAACCGCATCGAGCTGAAGGGCAT
CGACTTCAAGGAGGACGGCAACATCCTGGGGCACAAGCTGGAGTACAACTACAACAGCCACAACGTCTAT
ATCATGGCCGACAAGCAGAAGAACGGCATCAAGGTGAACTTCAAGATCCGCCACAACATCGAGGACGGCA
GCGTGCAGCTCGCCGACCACTACCAGCAGAACACCCCCATCGGCGACGGCCCCGTGCTGCTGCCCGACAA
CCACTACCTGAGCACCCAGTCCGCCCTGAGCAAAGACCCCAACGAGAAGCGCGATCACATGGTCCTGCTG
GAGTTCGTGACCGCCGCCGGGATCACTCTCGGCATGGACGAGCTGTACAAGTAATTAATTAAGCTCGCTG
ATCAGCCTCGACTGTGCCTTCTAGTTGCCAGCCATCTGTTGTTTGCCCCTCCCCCGTGCCTTCCTTGACC
CTGGAAGGTGCCACTCCCACTGTCCTTTCCTAATAAAATGAGGAAATTGCATCGCATTGTCTGAGTAGGT
GTCATTCTATTCTGGGGGGTGGGGTGGGGCAGGACAGCAAGGGGGAGGATTGGGAAGACAATAGCAGGCA
TGCTGGGGATGCGGTGGGCTCTATGGCTTCTGAGGCGCGCCCTCGAGGAAATATATATTAAATAAGGTGT
CTTTAAACAGAAACACACATAAAACAAGGTTATGTATTGATCGGTTGACGAAAATGTTGTGACCAGAGGC
TCGCAGGAACCTAACCCTGTATTTCCCCTAGGAGCAATGGTTCCGTATTCGCTAATTCAGTGTTCGCGGC
GACTTTATAGAACATAACTACCGCGAATAATGAGAATCGACTGTAGGCCCAGAGACGGAGTCACTGCCAA
CCGAGACGGTCATAGCTGTTTCCTGTGTGCCGCTTCCTCGCTCACTGACTCGCTGCGCTCGGTCGTTCGG
CTGCGGCGAGCGGTATCAGCTCACTCAAAGGCGGTAATACGGTTACCCACAGAATCAGGGGATAACGCAG
GAAAGAACATGTGAGCAAAAGGCCAGCAAAAGGCCAGGAACCGTAAAAAGGCCGCGTTGCTGGCGTTTTT
CCATAGGCTCCGCCCCCCTGACGAGCATCACAAAAATCGACGCTCAAGTCAGAGGTGGCGAAACCCGACA
GGACTATAAAGATACCAGGCGTTTCCCCCTGGAAGCTCCCTCGTGCGCTCTCCTGTTCCGACCCTGCCGC
TTACCGGATACCTGTCCGCCTTTCTCCCTTCGGGAAGCGTGGCGCTTTCTCATAGCTCACGCTGTAGGTA
TCTCAGTTCGGTGTAGGTCGTTCGCTCCAAGCTGGGCTGTGTGCACGAACCCCCCGTTCAGCCCGACCGC
TGCGCCTTATCCGGTAACTATCGTCTTGAGTCCAACCCGGTAAGACACGACTTATCGCCACTGGCAGCAG
CCACTGGTAACAGGATTAGCAGAGCGAGGTATGTAGGCGGTGCTACAGAGTTCTTGAAGTGGTGGCCTAA
CTACGGCTACACTAGAAGAACAGTATTTGGTATCTGCGCTCTGCTGAAGCCAGTTACCTTCGGAAAAAGA
GTTGGTAGCTCTTGATCCGGCAAACAAACCACCGCTGGTAGCGGTGGTTTTTTTGTTTGCAAGCAGCAGA
TTACGCGCAGAAAAAAAGGATCTCAAGAAGATCCTTTGATCTTTTCTACGGGGTCTGACGCTCAGTGGAA
CGAAAACTCACGTTAAGGGATTTTGGTCATGAGATTATCAAAAAGGATCTTCACCTAGATCCTTTTAAAT
TAAAAATGAAGTTTTAAATCAATCTAAAGTATATATGAGTAAACTTGGTCTGACAGTTACCAATGCTTAA
TCAGTGAGGCACCTATCTCAGCGATCTGTCTCTTTCGTTCATCCATAGTTGCCTGACTCCCCGTCGTGTA
GATAACTACGATACGGGAGGGCTTACCATCTGGCCCCAGTGCTGCAATAATACCGCGGGACCCACGCTCA
CCGGCTCCAGATTTATCAGCAATAAACCAGCCAGCCGGAAGGGCCGAGCGCAGAAGTGGTCCTGCAACTT
TATCCGCCTCCATCCAGTCTATTAATTGTTGCCGGGAAGCTAGAGTAAGTAGTTCGCCAGTTAATAGTTT
GCGCAACGTTGTTGCCATCGCTACAGGCATCGTGGTATCACGCTCGTCGTTTGGTATGGCTTCATTCAGC
TCCGGTTCCCAACGATCAAGGCGAGTTACATGATCCCCCATGTTGCGCAAAAAAGCGGTTAGCTCCTTCG
GTCCTCCGATCGTTGTCAGAAGTAAGTTGGCCGCCGTGTTATCACTCATGGTTATGGCAGCACTACATAA
TTCTCTTACTGTCATGCCATCCGTAAGATGCTTTTCTGTGACTGGTGAGTACTCAACCAAGTCATTCTGA
GAATAGTGTATGCGGCGACCGAGTTGCTCTTGCCCGGCGTCAATACGGGATAATACCGCGCCACATAGCA
GAACTTTAAAAGTGCTCATCATTGGAAAACGTTCTTCGGGGCGAAAACTCTCAAGGATCTTACCGCTGTT
GAGATCCAGTTCGATGTAACCCACTCGTGCACCCAACTGATCTTCAGCATCTTTTACTTTCACCAGCGTT
TCTGGGTGAGCAAAAACAGGAAGGCAAAATGCCGCAAAAAAGGGAATAAGGGCGACACGGAAATGTTGAA
TACTCATACTCTTCCTTTTTCAATATTATTGAAGCATTTATCAGGGTTATTGTCTCATGAGCGGATACAT
ATTTGAATGTATTTAG
